>Addgene plasmid #51623 | ACVR1-bio-His | depositor full sequence | sequence record 78913 | ACVR1-bio-His sequence 7010 bps
GTCGACCTCCATCACGGCCTATAAGAGTGAGGGGGAGTCAGCGGAGTTCTCCTTCCCACTCAACCTTGGA
GAGGAAAGCCTGCAGGGAGAGTTGAGATGGAAGGCAGAGAAGGCTCCTTCTTCCCAGTCCTGGATCACCT
TCTCCCTAAAGAACCAAAAGGTGTCTGTGCAGAAGTCTACTAGCAACCCCAAGTTCCAGCTGTCCGAAAC
GCTCCCACTCACCCTTCAGATACCCCAGGTCTCCCTTCAGTTTGCTGGTTCTGGCAACCTGACCCTGACT
CTGGACAGAGGGATACTGTATCAGGAAGTGAACCTGGTGGTGATGAAAGTGACTCAGCCCGACAGCAACA
CTTTGACCTGTGAGGTGATGGGACCCACCTCACCCAAGATGAGACTGATCTTGAAGCAGGAGAATCAGGA
GGCCAGGGTCTCCAGGCAGGAGAAAGTGATTCAAGTGCAGGCCCCTGAAGCAGGGGTGTGGCAATGTCTA
CTGAGTGAAGGTGAAGAGGTCAAGATGGACTCCAAGATCCAGGTTTTATCCAAAGGGTTGAATTCCGGCA
GCCTGCACCACATCCTGGACGCCCAGAAGATGCTGTGGAACCACAGGGACAGGAACCTGCCTCCTCTGGC
CCCTCTGGGCCCCCACCACCATCACCACCATTGAGTCTAGACACGTGATTAATTAAGGATCCCCCGACCT
CGACCTCTGGCTAATAAAGGAAATTTATTTTCATTGCAATAGTGTGTTGGAATTTTTTGTGTCTCTCACT
CGGAAGGACATATGGGAGGGCAAATCATTTGGTCGAGATCCCTCGGAGATCTCTAGCTAGAGGATCGATC
CCCGCCCCGGACGAACTAAACCTGACTACGACATCTCTGCCCCTTCTTCGCGGGGCAGTGCATGTAATCC
CTTCAGTTGGTTGGTACAACTTGCCAACTGGGCCCTGTTCCACATGTGACACGGGGGGGGACCAAACACA
AAGGGGTTCTCTGACTGTAGTTGACATCCTTATAAATGGATGTGCACATTTGCCAACACTGAGTGGCTTT
CATCCTGGAGCAGACTTTGCAGTCTGTGGACTGCAACACAACATTGCCTTTATGTGTAACTCTTGGCTGA
AGCTCTTACACCAATGCTGGGGGACATGTACCTCCCAGGGGCCCAGGAAGACTACGGGAGGCTACACCAA
CGTCAATCAGAGGGGCCTGTGTAGCTACCGATAAGCGGACCCTCAAGAGGGCATTAGCAATAGTGTTTAT
AAGGCCCCCTTGTTAACCCTAAACGGGTAGCATATGCTTCCCGGGTAGTAGTATATACTATCCAGACTAA
CCCTAATTCAATAGCATATGTTACCCAACGGGAAGCATATGCTATCGAATTAGGGTTAGTAAAAGGGTCC
TAAGGAACAGCGATATCTCCCACCCCATGAGCTGTCACGGTTTTATTTACATGGGGTCAGGATTCCACGA
GGGTAGTGAACCATTTTAGTCACAAGGGCAGTGGCTGAAGATCAAGGAGCGGGCAGTGAACTCTCCTGAA
TCTTCGCCTGCTTCTTCATTCTCCTTCGTTTAGCTAATAGAATAACTGCTGAGTTGTGAACAGTAAGGTG
TATGTGAGGTGCTCGAAAACAAGGTTTCAGGTGACGCCCCCAGAATAAAATTTGGACGGGGGGTTCAGTG
GTGGCATTGTGCTATGACACCAATATAACCCTCACAAACCCCTTGGGCAATAAATACTAGTGTAGGAATG
AAACATTCTGAATATCTTTAACAATAGAAATCCATGGGGTGGGGACAAGCCGTAAAGACTGGATGTCCAT
CTCACACGAATTTATGGCTATGGGCAACACATAATCCTAGTGCAATATGATACTGGGGTTATTAAGATGT
GTCCCAGGCAGGGACCAAGACAGGTGAACCATGTTGTTACACTCTATTTGTAACAAGGGGAAAGAGAGTG
GACGCCGACAGCAGCGGACTCCACTGGTTGTCTCTAACACCCCCGAAAATTAAACGGGGCTCCACGCCAA
TGGGGCCCATAAACAAAGACAAGTGGCCACTCTTTTTTTTGAAATTGTGGAGTGGGGGCACGCGTCAGCC
CCCACACGCCGCCCTGCGGTTTTGGACTGTAAAATAAGGGTGTAATAACTTGGCTGATTGTAACCCCGCT
AACCACTGCGGTCAAACCACTTGCCCACAAAACCACTAATGGCACCCCGGGGAATACCTGCATAAGTAGG
TGGGCGGGCCAAGATAGGGGCGCGATTGCTGCGATCTGGAGGACAAATTACACACACTTGCGCCTGAGCG
CCAAGCACAGGGTTGTTGGTCCTCATATTCACGAGGTCGCTGAGAGCACGGTGGGCTAATGTTGCCATGG
GTAGCATATACTACCCAAATATCTGGATAGCATATGCTATCCTAATCTATATCTGGGTAGCATAGGCTAT
CCTAATCTATATCTGGGTAGCATATGCTATCCTAATCTATATCTGGGTAGTATATGCTATCCTAATTTAT
ATCTGGGTAGCATAGGCTATCCTAATCTATATCTGGGTAGCATATGCTATCCTAATCTATATCTGGGTAG
TATATGCTATCCTAATCTGTATCCGGGTAGCATATGCTATCCTAATAGAGATTAGGGTAGTATATGCTAT
CCTAATTTATATCTGGGTAGCATATACTACCCAAATATCTGGATAGCATATGCTATCCTAATCTATATCT
GGGTAGCATATGCTATCCTAATCTATATCTGGGTAGCATAGGCTATCCTAATCTATATCTGGGTAGCATA
TGCTATCCTAATCTATATCTGGGTAGTATATGCTATCCTAATTTATATCTGGGTAGCATAGGCTATCCTA
ATCTATATCTGGGTAGCATATGCTATCCTAATCTATATCTGGGTAGTATATGCTATCCTAATCTGTATCC
GGGTAGCATATGCTATCCTCATGATAAGCTGTCAAACATGAGAATTTTCTTGAAGACGAAAGGGCCTCGT
GATACGCCTATTTTTATAGGTTAATGTCATGATAATAATGGTTTCTTAGACGTCAGGTGGCACTTTTCGG
GGAAATGTGCGCGGAACCCCTATTTGTTTATTTTTCTAAATACATTCAAATATGTATCCGCTCATGAGAC
AATAACCCTGATAAATGCTTCAATAATATTGAAAAAGGAAGAGTATGAGTATTCAACATTTCCGTGTCGC
CCTTATTCCCTTTTTTGCGGCATTTTGCCTTCCTGTTTTTGCTCACCCAGAAACGCTGGTGAAAGTAAAA
GATGCTGAAGATCAGTTGGGTGCACGAGTGGGTTACATCGAACTGGATCTCAACAGCGGTAAGATCCTTG
AGAGTTTTCGCCCCGAAGAACGTTTTCCAATGATGAGCACTTTTAAAGTTCTGCTATGTGGCGCGGTATT
ATCCCGTGTTGACGCCGGGCAAGAGCAACTCGGTCGCCGCATACACTATTCTCAGAATGACTTGGTTGAG
TACTCACCAGTCACAGAAAAGCATCTTACGGATGGCATGACAGTAAGAGAATTATGCAGTGCTGCCATAA
CCATGAGTGATAACACTGCGGCCAACTTACTTCTGACAACGATCGGAGGACCGAAGGAGCTAACCGCTTT
TTTGCACAACATGGGGGATCATGTAACTCGCCTTGATCGTTGGGAACCGGAGCTGAATGAAGCCATACCA
AACGACGAGCGTGACACCACGATGCCTGCAGCAATGGCAACAACGTTGCGCAAACTATTAACTGGCGAAC
TACTTACTCTAGCTTCCCGGCAACAATTAATAGACTGGATGGAGGCGGATAAAGTTGCAGGACCACTTCT
GCGCTCGGCCCTTCCGGCTGGCTGGTTTATTGCTGATAAATCTGGAGCCGGTGAGCGTGGGTCTCGCGGT
ATCATTGCAGCACTGGGGCCAGATGGTAAGCCCTCCCGTATCGTAGTTATCTACACGACGGGGAGTCAGG
CAACTATGGATGAACGAAATAGACAGATCGCTGAGATAGGTGCCTCACTGATTAAGCATTGGTAACTGTC
AGACCAAGTTTACTCATATATACTTTAGATTGATTTAAAACTTCATTTTTAATTTAAAAGGATCTAGGTG
AAGATCCTTTTTGATAATCTCATGACCAAAATCCCTTAACGTGAGTTTTCGTTCCACTGAGCGTCAGACC
CCGTAGAAAAGATCAAAGGATCTTCTTGAGATCCTTTTTTTCTGCGCGTAATCTGCTGCTTGCAAACAAA
AAAACCACCGCTACCAGCGGTGGTTTGTTTGCCGGATCAAGAGCTACCAACTCTTTTTCCGAAGGTAACT
GGCTTCAGCAGAGCGCAGATACCAAATACTGTTCTTCTAGTGTAGCCGTAGTTAGGCCACCACTTCAAGA
ACTCTGTAGCACCGCCTACATACCTCGCTCTGCTAATCCTGTTACCAGTGGCTGCTGCCAGTGGCGATAA
GTCGTGTCTTACCGGGTTGGACTCAAGACGATAGTTACCGGATAAGGCGCAGCGGTCGGGCTGAACGGGG
GGTTCGTGCACACAGCCCAGCTTGGAGCGAACGACCTACACCGAACTGAGATACCTACAGCGTGAGCTAT
GAGAAAGCGCCACGCTTCCCGAAGGGAGAAAGGCGGACAGGTATCCGGTAAGCGGCAGGGTCGGAACAGG
AGAGCGCACGAGGGAGCTTCCAGGGGGAAACGCCTGGTATCTTTATAGTCCTGTCGGGTTTCGCCACCTC
TGACTTGAGCGTCGATTTTTGTGATGCTCGTCAGGGGGGCGGAGCCTATGGAAAAACGCCAGCAACGCGG
CCTTTTTACGGTTCCTGGCCTTTTGCTGGCCTTTTGCTCACATGTTCTTTCCTGCGTTATCCCCTGATTC
TGTGGATAACCGTATTACCGCCTTTGAGTGAGCTGATACCGCTCGCCGCAGCCGAACGACCGAGCGCAGC
GAGTCAGTGAGCGAGGAAGCGGAAGAGCGCCCAATACGCAAACCGCCTCTCCCCGCGCGTTGGCCGATTC
ATTAATGCAGCTGGCACGACAGGTTTCCCGACTGGAAAGCGGGCAGTGAGCGCAACGCAATTAATGTGAG
TTAGCTCACTCATTAGGCACCCCAGGCTTTACACTTTATGCTTCCGGCTCGTATGTTGTGTGGAATTGTG
AGCGGATAACAATTTCACACAGGAAACAGCTATGACCATGATTACGCCAAGCTCTAGCTAGAGGTCGACC
AATTCTCATGTTTGACAGCTTATCATCGCAGATCCGGGCAACGTTGTTGCCATTGCTGCAGGCGCAGAAC
TGGTAGGTATGGAAGATCTATACATTGAATCAATATTGGCAATTAGCCATATTAGTCATTGGTTATATAG
CATAAATCAATATTGGCTATTGGCCATTGCATACGTTGTATCTATATCATAATATGTACATTTATATTGG
CTCATGTCCAATATGACCGCCATGTTGACATTGATTATTGACTAGTTATTAATAGTAATCAATTACGGGG
TCATTAGTTCATAGCCCATATATGGAGTTCCGCGTTACATAACTTACGGTAAATGGCCCGCCTGGCTGAC
CGCCCAACGACCCCCGCCCATTGACGTCAATAATGACGTATGTTCCCATAGTAACGCCAATAGGGACTTT
CCATTGACGTCAATGGGTGGAGTATTTACGGTAAACTGCCCACTTGGCAGTACATCAAGTGTATCATATG
CCAAGTCCGCCCCCTATTGACGTCAATGACGGTAAATGGCCCGCCTGGCATTATGCCCAGTACATGACCT
TACGGGACTTTCCTACTTGGCAGTACATCTACGTATTAGTCATCGCTATTACCATGGTGATGCGGTTTTG
GCAGTACACCAATGGGCGTGGATAGCGGTTTGACTCACGGGGATTTCCAAGTCTCCACCCCATTGACGTC
AATGGGAGTTTGTTTTGGCACCAAAATCAACGGGACTTTCCAAAATGTCGTAATAACCCCGCCCCGTTGA
CGCAAATGGGCGGTAGGCGTGTACGGTGGGAGGTCTATATAAGCAGAGCTCGTTTAGTGAACCGTCAGAT
CCTCACTCTCTTCCGCATCGCTGTCTGCGAGGGCCAGCTGTTGGGCTCGCGGTTGAGGACAAACTCTTCG
CGGTCTTTCCAGTACTCTTGGATCGGAAACCCGTCGGCCTCCGAACGGTACTCCGCCACCGAGGGACCTG
AGCGAGTCCGCATCGACCGGATCGGAAAACCTCTCGAGAAAGGCGTCTAACCAGTCACAGTCGCAAGGTA
GGCTGAGCACCGTGGCGGGCGGCAGCGGGTGGCGGTCGGGGTTGTTTCTGGCGGAGGTGCTGCTGATGAT
GTAATTAAAGTAGGCGGTCTTGAGACGGCGGATGGTCGAGGTGAGGTGTGGCAGGCTTGAGATCCAGCTG
TTGGGGTGAGTACTCCCTCTCAAAAGCGGGCATTACTTCTGCGCTAAGATTGTCAGTTTCCAAAAACGAG
GAGGATTTGATATTCACCTGGCCCGATCTGGCCATACACTTGAGTGACAATGACATCCACTTTGCCTTTC
TCTCCACAGGTGTCCACTCCCAGGTCCAAGTTTAAACTGCGGCCGCCACCATGGTCGACGGAGTGATGAT
CCTGCCCGTGCTGATCATGATCGCCCTGCCCAGCCCCAGCATGGAAGATGAGAAGCCCAAAGTGAACCCC
AAGCTGTACATGTGCGTGTGCGAGGGCCTGAGCTGCGGCAACGAGGATCACTGCGAGGGCCAGCAGTGCT
TCAGCAGCCTGAGCATCAACGACGGCTTCCACGTGTACCAGAAAGGCTGCTTCCAGGTGTACGAGCAGGG
CAAGATGACATGCAAGACCCCACCTTCACCAGGCCAGGCCGTGGAGTGCTGCCAGGGCGACTGGTGCAAC
CGGAACATCACCGCCCAGCTGCCCACCAAGGGCAAGAGCTTCCCCGGCACCCAGAACTTTCATCTCGAGG
TGGGCGCGCC
Features (pLannotate 1.2.2; 19 found; start..end, strand, type, name):
    713..768     +  polyA_signal   β-globin poly(A) signal: rabbit β-globin polyadenylation signal (Gil and Proudfoot, 1987)
   1282..2963    -  rep_origin     oriP (fragment): Epstein-Barr virus oriP replication origin (Yates et al., 2000)
   3090..3194    +  promoter       AmpR promoter: bla
   3195..4055    +  CDS            AmpR: β-lactamase; bla; confers resistance to ampicillin, carbenicillin, and related antibiotics
   4226..4814    +  rep_origin     ori: high-copy-number ColE1/pMB1/pBR322/pUC origin of replication
   4997..5089    +  CDS            lacI (fragment): lac repressor; lacI; The lac repressor binds to the lac operator to inhibit transcription in E. coli. This inhibition can be relieved by adding lactose or isopropyl-β-D-thiogalactopyranoside (IPTG).
   5102..5123    +  protein_bind   CAP binding site: CAP binding activates transcription in the presence of cAMP. E. coli catabolite activator protein
   5138..5168    +  promoter       lac promoter: promoter for the E. coli lac operon
   5176..5192    +  protein_bind   lac operator: The lac repressor binds to the lac operator to inhibit transcription in E. coli. This inhibition can be relieved by adding lactose or isopropyl-β-D-thiogalactopyranoside (IPTG). lac repressor encoded by lacI
   5262..5278    +  promoter       tet promoter (fragment): E. coli promoter for tetracycline efflux protein gene
   5288..5313    -  CDS            bla(M) (fragment): β-lactamase lacking the signal sequence; bla(M); allows cytosolic expression of β-lactamase
   5487..5866    +  enhancer       CMV enhancer: human cytomegalovirus immediate early enhancer
   5868..6067    +  promoter       CMV promoter: human cytomegalovirus (CMV) immediate early promoter
   6135..6173    +  misc_feature   Ad SA (fragment): adenovirus major late transcript splice acceptor (Friedrich and Soriano, 1991)
   6206..6415    -  CDS            PTP (fragment): TERM_ADE02 - Experimental evidence at protein level: Swiss-Prot protein existence level 1. Protein covalently bound to the viral DNA that acts as a primer for viral genomic replication by DNA strand displacement. Assembles on the viral origin of replication in an initiation complex with viral polymerase, DBP, host NFIA and host POU2F1/OCT1. During initiation, the polymerase covalently couples the first dCTP with Ser- 580 of pTP. The terminal protein stimulates the template activity over 20 fold compared to protein-free templates. Neo-synthesized viral genomes are linked to two preterminal prot
   6446..6535    +  intron         chimeric intron (fragment): chimera between introns from adenovirus and immunoglobulin heavy chain genes
   6554..6600    +  CDS            IgH signal sequence (fragment): signal sequence from the mouse immunoglobulin heavy chain variable region
   6646..6978    +  CDS            ACVR1 (fragment): ACVR1_CHICK - Experimental evidence at transcript level: Swiss-Prot protein existence level 2. On ligand binding, forms a receptor complex consisting of two type II and two type I transmembrane serine/threonine kinases. Type II receptors phosphorylate and activate type I receptors which autophosphorylate, then bind and activate SMAD transcriptional regulators. Receptor for activin (By similarity). From Gallus gallus (Chicken).
   6934..553     +  CDS            Cd4 (fragment) (across the origin): CD4_RAT - Experimental evidence at protein level: Swiss-Prot protein existence level 1. Integral membrane glycoprotein that plays an essential role in the immune response and serves multiple functions in responses against both external and internal offenses. In T-cells, functions primarily as a coreceptor for MHC class II molecule:peptide complex. The antigens presented by class II peptides are derived from extracellular proteins while class I peptides are derived from cytosolic proteins. Interacts simultaneously with the T-cell receptor (TCR) and the MHC class II presented by antigen presenti
