[The description below was written by a language model from this plasmid's Addgene catalogue record and pLannotate feature annotations shown in this document.]
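Description:
ACVR1-bio-His is a mammalian expression plasmid built on the pTT3 backbone for producing the soluble extracellular domain of human Activin receptor type-1 (ACVR1, also known as ALK2) as a secreted, tagged recombinant protein. It is propagated in E. coli through a high-copy ColE1/pUC-type origin and selected with ampicillin via the β-lactamase gene. The backbone also carries a fragment of the Epstein-Barr virus oriP, an element that supports episomal maintenance in cells expressing EBNA1 and is characteristic of vectors designed for high-yield transient transfection. Residual lac promoter/operator and other small bacterial fragments are vector remnants with no stated role.

Expression is driven by the CMV immediate-early enhancer and promoter, followed by adenovirus-derived leader and splice sequences and a chimeric intron fragment that aid transcript processing. Transcription ends at a rabbit β-globin polyadenylation signal. The chemically synthesised ectodomain insert of about 390 bp sits between retained NotI and AscI sites. The automated annotation matches it to the chicken ACVR1 orthologue, but the catalogue records it as human. A short immunoglobulin heavy chain signal sequence fragment is annotated just upstream, though the record does not say whether it or the native leader directs secretion. The ectodomain is fused at its C terminus to backbone-encoded rat CD4 domains 3 and 4, an enzymatic biotinylation sequence, a linker and a His tag. The CD4 portion provides a common antibody-recognisable tag, the biotinylation sequence permits oriented capture on streptavidin surfaces, and the His tag permits metal-affinity purification. The associated publication describes a human platelet receptor protein microarray used to screen for extracellular receptor–ligand interactions.
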