Addgene plasmid #51623: ACVR1-bio-His
Purpose: Expresses full-length Activin receptor type-1 precursor ectodomain in mammalian cells. C-terminal rat Cd4d3+4 tag, biotinylation sequence and His tag.
Depositing lab: Gavin Wright. Depositing organization: Wellcome Sanger Institute. Publication: A human platelet receptor protein microarray identifies FcepsilonR1alpha as an activating PEAR1 ligand. Sun Y, Vandenbriele C, Kauskot A, Verhamme P, Hoylaerts MF, Wright GJ. Mol Cell Proteomics. 2015 Feb 23. pii: mcp.M114.046946. 10.1074/mcp.M114.046946 PubMed 25713122.
Backbone
  Vector backbone: pTT3
  Backbone manufacturer: Yves Durocher, NRC
  Backbone size w/o insert (bp): 6618
  Total vector size (bp): 7010
  Modifications to backbone: Rat CD4 d3+4, enzymatic biotinylation sequence, linker and His tag (CD4d3+4-BioLHis).
  Vector type: Mammalian Expression
Growth in bacteria
  Bacterial resistance: Ampicillin, 100 μg/mL
  Growth temperature: 37°C
  Growth strain: Top10
  Copy number: High Copy
Gene/Insert
  Gene/Insert name: ACVR1 (alt name: Activin receptor type-1 precursor)
  Species: H. sapiens (human)
  Insert size (bp): 392
  Entrez Gene: ACVR1 (a.k.a. ACTRI, ACVR1A, ACVRLK2, ALK2, FOP, SKR1, TSRI)
  Promoter: CMV
  Tag / fusion protein: rat CD4 d3+4 (C terminal on backbone); enzymatic biotinylation sequence (C terminal on backbone); His tag (C terminal on backbone)
  Cloning method: Restriction Enzyme; 5′ cloning site NotI (not destroyed); 3′ cloning site AscI (not destroyed)
  Sequencing primers: 5′ CMV-fwd
Resource information
  A portion of this plasmid was derived from a plasmid made by: Insert was chemically synthesised.
Terms and licenses: Academic/Nonprofit Terms; Industry Terms: Not Available to Industry
Depositor comments: Article ref 1
How to cite: ACVR1-bio-His was a gift from Gavin Wright (Addgene plasmid # 51623 ; http://n2t.net/addgene:51623 ; RRID:Addgene_51623)
