>Addgene plasmid #51623 | ACVR1-bio-His | addgene partial sequence | sequence record 94592 | pMT2-F 5'-TTGCCTTTCTCTCCACAGGT-3'
ACTGCGGCCGCCACCATGGTCGACGGAGTGATGATCCTGCCCGTGCTGATCATGATCGCCCTGCCCAGCC
CCAGCATGGAAGATGAGAAGCCCAAAGTGAACCCCAAGCTGTACATGTGCGTGTGCGAGGGCCTGAGCTG
CGGCAACGAGGATCACTGCGAGGGCCAGCAGTGCTTCAGCAGCCTGAGCATCAACGACGGCTTCCACGTG
TACCAGAAAGGCTGCTTCCAGGTGTACGAGCAGGGCAAGATGACATGCAAGACCCCACCTTCACCAGGCC
AGGCCGTGGAGTGCTGCCAGGGCGACTGGTGCAACCGGAACATCACCGCCCAGCTGCCCACCAAGGGCAA
GAGCTTCCCCGGCACCCAGAACTTTCATCTCGAGGTGGGCGCGCCGTCGACCTCCATCACGGCCTATAAG
AGTGAGGGGGAGTCAGCGGAGTTCTCCTTCCCACTCAACCTTGGAGAGGAAAGCCTGCAGGGAGAGTTGA
GATGGAAGGCAGAGAAGGCTCCTTCTTCCCAGTCCTGGATCACCTTCTCCCTAAAGAACCAAAAGGTGTC
TGTGCAGAAGTCTACTAGCAACCCCAAGTTCCAGCTGTCCGAAACGCTCCCACTCACCCTTCAGATACCC
CAGGTCTCCCTTCAGTTTGCTGGTTCTGGCAACCTGACCCTGACTCTGGACAGAGGGATACTGTATCAGG
AAGTGAACCTGGTGGTGATGAAAGTGACTCAGCCCGACAGCAACACTTTGACCTGTGAGGTGATGGGACC
CACCTCACCCAAGATGAGACTGATCTTGAAGCAGGAGAATCAGGAGGCCAGGGTCTCCAGGCAGGAGAAA
GTGATTCAAGTGCAGGCCCCTGAAGCAGG
