>Addgene plasmid #51623 | ACVR1-bio-His | addgene partial sequence | sequence record 94812 | rb_glob_PA_term-R 5'-CCCATATGTCCTTCCGAGTG-3'
ATAAATTTCCTTTATTAGCCAGAGGTCGAGGTCGGGGGATCCTTAATTAATCACGTGTCTAGACTCAATG
GTGGTGATGGTGGTGGGGGCCCAGAGGGGCCAGAGGAGGCAGGTTCCTGTCCCTGTGGTTCCACAGCATC
TTCTGGGCGTCCAGGATGTGGTGCAGGCTGCCGGAATTCAACCCTTTGGATAAAACCTGGATCTTGGAGT
CCATCTTGACCTCTTCACCTTCACTCAGTAGACATTGCCACACCCCTGCTTCAGGGGCCTGCACTTGAAT
CACTTTCTCCTGCCTGGAGACCCTGGCCTCCTGATTCTCCTGCTTCAAGATCAGTCTCATCTTGGGTGAG
GTGGGTCCCATCACCTCACAGGTCAAAGTGTTGCTGTCGGGCTGAGTCACTTTCATCACCACCAGGTTCA
CTTCCTGATACAGTATCCCTCTGTCCAGAGTCAGGGTCAGGTTGCCAGAACCAGCAAACTGAAGGGAGAC
CTGGGGTATCTGAAGGGTGAGTGGGAGCGTTTCGGACAGCTGGAACTTGGGGTTGCTAGTAGACTTCTGC
ACAGACACCTTTTGGTTCTTTAGGGAGAAGGTGATCCAGGACTGGGAAGAAGGAGCCTTCTCTGCCTTCC
ATCTCAACTCTCCCTGCAGGCTTTCCTCTCCAAGGTTGAGTGGGAAGGAGAACTCCGCTGACTCCCCCTC
ACTCTTATAGGCCGTGATGGAGGTCGACGGCGCGCCCACCTCGAGATGAAAGTTCTGGGTGCCGGGGAAG
CTCTTGCCCTTGGTGGGCAGCTGGGCGGTGATGTTCCGGTTGCACCAGTCGCCCTGGCAGCACTCCACGG
CCTGGCCTGGTGAA
